Addgene plasmid #90190: pIB167
Purpose: (Empty Backbone) E. coli - Streptococci shuttle plasmid for gene expression in streptococci with Pspac promoter
Depositing lab: Indranil Biswas. Depositing organization: University of Kansas Medical Center. Publication: Shuttle expression plasmids for genetic studies in Streptococcus mutans. Biswas I, Jha JK, Fromm N. Microbiology. 2008 Aug;154(Pt 8):2275-82. doi: 10.1099/mic.0.2008/019265-0. PubMed 18667560.
Backbone
  Vector backbone: pSH71 (pJRS1315)
  Backbone manufacturer: June Scott (PMID 12867436)
  Backbone size (bp): 4000
  Vector type: Bacterial Expression
  Tag / fusion protein: His-tag (N terminal on backbone); Strep-tag (C terminal on backbone)
Growth in bacteria
  Bacterial resistance: Chloramphenicol, 25 μg/mL
  Growth temperature: 37°C
  Growth strain: DH5alpha
  Copy number: High Copy
Gene/Insert
  Gene/Insert name: None
  Tag / fusion protein: His-tag (N terminal on backbone); Strep-tag (C terminal on backbone)
Resource information
  A portion of this plasmid was derived from a plasmid made by: Contains MCS-B (from pASK43+). The backbone of this vector is based on pJRS1315-Dr. June Scott (Emory University) and pOri23-Dr. Philippe Moreillon (Centre Hospitalier Universitaire Vaudois) with additional components from pEU308- Dr. June Scott (Emory University).
Terms and licenses: Academic/Nonprofit Terms; Industry Terms: Not Available to Industry
Depositor comments: Contains MCS-B (from pASK43+). The backbone of this vector is based on pJRS1315-Dr. June Scott (Emory University) and pOri23-Dr. Philippe Moreillon (Centre Hospitalier Universitaire Vaudois) with additional components from pEU308- Dr. June Scott (Emory University). This plasmid can also be used for His-tag or Strep-tag fusion protein expression in gram-positive bacteria.
How to cite: pIB167 was a gift from Indranil Biswas (Addgene plasmid # 90190 ; http://n2t.net/addgene:90190 ; RRID:Addgene_90190)
