[The description below was written by a language model from this plasmid's Addgene catalogue record and pLannotate feature annotations shown in this document.]
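Description:
pIB167 is an empty-backbone E. coli–streptococcal shuttle plasmid for expressing cloned genes in streptococci, built on the pSH71-type replicon of pJRS1315, with further components taken from pOri23 and pEU308. The sequenced record is about 4.2 kb. Replication relies on a RepB-type initiator protein, annotated as essential for plasmid replication and as nicking the plus strand at the origin. This is characteristic of rolling-circle plasmids and fits the plasmid's stated use in both E. coli and Gram-positive hosts. No separate E. coli-specific origin is annotated. The record lists the plasmid as high copy in E. coli. Selection is by chloramphenicol, conferred by a staphylococcal-type cat gene. Short annotated fragments of cop, a second repB, and a kanamycin nucleotidyltransferase gene appear to be remnants of parental plasmids. A 22-nt match to a mouse Rosa26 homology arm is most likely a spurious annotation.

The expression cassette sits at the end of the sequence. The catalogue names the promoter as Pspac, a hybrid of a Bacillus phage SPO1 promoter and the lac operator, which agrees with the annotated SP01-derived fragment followed by a lac operator. No lacI gene is annotated, so repressor-dependent regulation would presumably need lacI supplied from elsewhere; the record does not state whether expression is inducible or effectively constitutive in streptococci. Downstream lie a His-tag, a multiple cloning site (MCS-B from pASK43+), and a Strep-tag II. An inserted open reading frame can therefore carry an N-terminal His-tag and/or a C-terminal Strep-tag. The plasmid is intended for gene expression and genetic studies in streptococci such as Streptococcus mutans, and for producing affinity-tagged fusion proteins in Gram-positive bacteria.
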