Features (pLannotate 1.2.2; 11 found; start..end, strand, type, name):
    269..385     +  CDS            cop (fragment): COP1_STAAU - Protein predicted: Swiss-Prot protein existence level 4. Putative control of replication message. From Staphylococcus aureus.
    570..1217    +  CDS            cat: CAT1_STAAU - Experimental evidence at transcript level: Swiss-Prot protein existence level 2. This enzyme is an effector of chloramphenicol resistance in bacteria. From Staphylococcus aureus.
   1464..1485    -  misc_feature   HA-R (fragment): right homology arm from intron 1 of the mouse Rosa26 gene (Soriano, 1999)
   1652..2272    -  CDS            repB: REPB_STRAG - Experimental evidence at protein level: Swiss-Prot protein existence level 1. Is essential for plasmid replication. Nicks the positive strand at the plus origin of replication. From Streptococcus agalactiae.
   3100..3421    +  CDS            repB (fragment): RepB replication protein; repB; from Enterococcus faecalis plasmid pAMα1 AAN03827.1 22652809.0
   3593..3730    +  CDS            knt (fragment): KANU_BACSP - Also known as kan. Experimental evidence at protein level: Swiss-Prot protein existence level 1. Inactivates the antibiotic kanamycin by catalyzing the transfer of a nucleotidyl group from nucleoside triphosphates such as ATP to the 4'-hydroxyl group of the aminoglycoside. From Bacillus sp.
   3746..3943    +  CDS            43 (fragment): GP43_BPSP1 - Protein predicted: Swiss-Prot protein existence level 4. From Bacillus phage SP01 (Bacteriophage SP01).
   4012..4028    +  protein_bind   lac operator: The lac repressor binds to the lac operator to inhibit transcription in E. coli. This inhibition can be relieved by adding lactose or isopropyl-β-D-thiogalactopyranoside (IPTG). lac repressor encoded by lacI
   4077..4094    +  CDS            7xHis (fragment): 6xHis affinity tag
   4116..4142    +  misc_feature   MCS (fragment): pUC18/19 multiple cloning site
   4182..4204    +  CDS            Strep-Tag II (fragment): peptide that binds Strep-Tactin®, an engineered form of streptavidin
>Addgene plasmid #90190 | pIB167 | addgene full sequence | sequence record 177892 | Addgene NGS Result
AGCTTAAGTGATTAGTCAAAGAATGGTGATGACAATTGTACAGGTTATCAATAAAGCCATTGATACTCTC
ATTCTTATCCCGTATTTATTAACTTCTCCTAGTATTAGTAATTATCATGGCTGTCATGGCGCATTAACGG
AATAAAGGGTGTGCTTAAATCGGGCCATTTTGCGTAATAAGAAAAAGGATTAATTATGAGCGAATTGAAT
TAATAATAAGGTAATAGATTTACATTAGAAAATGAAAGGGGATTTTATGCGTGAGAATGTTACAGTCTAT
CCCGGCAATAGTTACCCTTATTATCAAGATAAGAAAGAAAAGGATTTTTCGCTACGCTCAAATCCTTTAA
AAAAACACAAAAGACCACATTTTTTAATGTGGTCTTTTATTCTTCAACTAAAGCACCCATTAGTTCAACA
AACGAAAATTGGATAAAGTGGGATATTTTTAAAATATATATTTATGTTACAGTAATATTGACTTTTAAAA
AAGGATTGATTATAATGAAGAAAGCAGACAAGTAAGCCTCCTAAATTCACTTTAGATAAAAATTTAGGAG
GCATATCAAATGAACTTTAATAAAATTGATTTAGACAATTGGAAGAGAAAAGAGATATTTAATCATTATT
TGAACCAACAAACGACTTTTAGTATAACCACAGAAATTGATATTAGTGTTTTATACCGAAACATAAAACA
AGAAGGATATAAATTTTACCCTGCATTTATTTTCTTAGTGACAAGGGTGATAAACTCAAATACAGCTTTT
AGAACTGGTTACAATAGCGACGGAGAGTTAGGTTATTGGGATAAGTTAGAGCCACTTTATACAATTTTTG
ATGGTGTATCTAAAACATTCTCTGGTATTTGGACTCCTGTAAAGAATGACTTCAAAGAGTTTTATGATTT
ATACCTTTCTGATGTAGAGAAATATAATGGTTCGGGGAAATTGTTTCCCAAAACACCTATACCTGAAAAT
GCTTTTTCTCTTTCTATTATTCCATGGACTTCATTTACTGGGTTTAACTTAAATATCAATAATAATAGTA
ATTACCTTCTACCCATTATTACAGCAGGAAAATTCATTAATAAAGGTAATTCAATATATTTACCGCTATC
TTTACAGGTACATCATTCTGTTTGTGATGGTTATCATGCAGGATTGTTTATGAACTCTATTCAGGAATTG
TCAGATAGGCCTAATGACTGGCTTTTATAATATGAGATAATGCCGACTGTACTTTTTACAGTCGGTTTTC
TAATGTCACTAACCTGCCCCGTTAGTTGAAGAAGGTTTTTATATTACAGCTCCAGATCCATATCCTTCTT
TTTCTGAACCGACTTCTCCTTTTTCGCTTCTTTATTCCAATTGCTTTATTGACGTTGAGCCTCGGAACCC
TTAACAATCCCAAAACTTGTCGACTTTCGTCAGGGGGGCTTTTATTTATTCAATAATCCCTCCTCTCAAT
AAATCTATTGTTGTACTTAATTCAACTTCCATTTCTCTGTATCTTTCAATACGCTCTTTTAAGTCCTTAA
TTTCTTTTTTTAATTCCTCATTTTCAGCAAATAACTCTTTTTCTTTGTTTGTCATTTTATTTCCCCCGTT
TCAGCATCAAGAACCTTTGCATAACTTGCTCTATATCCACACTGATAATTGCCCTCAAACCATAATCTAA
AGGCGCTAGAGTTTGTTGAAACAATATCTTTTACATCATTCGTATTTAAAATTCCAAACTCCGCTCCCCT
AAGGCGAATAAAAGCCATTAACTCTTTTGTATTTACCAAATTATAGTCATCCACTATATCTAAAAGTAAA
TTCTTCAATTTTCTTTTTTGGCTTTCATCAAGTGTTATATAGCGGTCAATATCAAAATCATTAATGTTCA
AAATATCTTTTTTGTCGTATATATGTTTATTCTTAGCAATAGCGTCCTTTGATTCATGAGTCAAATATTC
ATATGAACCTTTGATATAATCAAGTATCTCAACATGAGCAACTGAACTATTCCCCAATTTTCGCTTAATC
TTGTTCCTAACGCTTTCTATTGTTACAGGATTTCGTGCAATATATATAACGTGATAGTGTGGTTTTTTAT
AGTGCTTTCCATTTCGTATAACATCACTACTATTCCATGTATCTTTATCTTTTTTTTCGTCCATATCGTG
TAAAGGACTGACAGCCATAGATACGCCCAAACTCTCTAATTTTTCTTTCCAATCATTAGGAATTGAGTCA
GGATATAATAAAAATCCAAAATTTCTAGCTTTAGTATTTTTAATAGCCATGATATAATTACCTTATCAAA
AACAAGTAGCGAAAACTCGTATCCTTCTAAAAACGCGAGCTTTCGCTTATTTTTTTTGTTCTGATTCCTT
TCTTGCATATTCTTCTATAGCTAACGCCGCAACCGCAGATTTTGAAAAACCTTTTTGTTTCGCCATATCT
GTTAATTTTTTATCTTGCTCTTTTGTCAGAGAAATCATAACTCTTTTTTTCGATTCTGAAATCACCATTT
AAAAAACTCCAATCAAATAATTTTATAAAATTAGTGTATCACTTTGTAATCATAAAAACAACAATAAAGC
TACTTAAATATAGATTTATAAAAAACGTTGGCGAAAACGTTGGCGATTCGTTGGCGATTGAAAAACCCCT
CAAACCCTTGAGCCAGTTGGGATAGAGCGTTTTTGGCACAAAAATTGGCACTCGGCACTTAATGGGGGGT
CGTAGTACGGAAGCAAAATTCGCTTCCTTTCCCCCCATTTTTTTCCAAATTCCAAATTTTTTTCAAAAAT
TTTCCAGCGCTACCGCTCGGCAAAATTGCAAGCAATTTTTAAAATCAAACCCATGAGGGAATTTCATTCC
CTCAAACTCCCTTGAGCCTCCTCCAACCGAAATAGAAGGACGCTGCGCTTATTATTTCATTCAGTCATCG
GCTTTCATAATCTAACAGACAACATCTTCGCTGCAAAGCCACGCTACGCTCAAGGGCTTTTACGCTACGA
TAACGCCTGTTTTAACGATTATGCCGATAACTAAACGAAATAAACGCTAAAACGTCTCAGAAACGATTTT
GAGACGTTTTAATAAAAAATCGACCGAAAAATAAATATAAATCGGATATACAATCGGCAATTGACGAAAC
TGCAAAATATCCTGTAAAGGATACGGATTTTATGACCGATGATGAAGAAAAGAATTTGAAACGTTTGTCT
GATTTGGAGGAAGGTTTACACCGTAAAAGGTTAATCTCCTATGGTGGTTTGTTAAAAGAAATACATAAAA
AATTAAACCTTGATGACACAGAAGAAGGCGATTTGATTCATACAGATGATGACGAAAAAGCCGATGAAGA
TGGATTTTCTATTATTGCAATGTGGAATTGGGAACGGAAAAATTATTTTATTAAAGAGTAGTTCAACAAA
CGGGCCAGTTTGTTGAAGATTAGATGCTATAATTGTTATTAAAAGGATTGAAGGATGCTTAGGAAGACGA
GTTATTAATAGCTGAATAAGAACGGTGCTCTCCAAATATTCTTATTTAGAAAAGCAAATCTAAAATTATC
TGAAAAGGGAATGAGAATAGTGAATGGACCAATAATAATGACTAGAGAAGAAAGAATGAAGATTGTTCAT
GAAATTAAGGAACGAATATTGGATAAATATGGGGATGATGTTAAGGCTATTGGTGTTTATGGCTCTCTTG
GTCGTCAGACTGATGGGCCCCTGCAGATGAATTAATTCTACACAGCCCAGTCCAGACTATTCGGCACTGA
AATTATGGGTGAAGTGGTCAAGACCTCACTAGGCACCTTAAAAATAGCGCACCCTGAAGAAGATTTATTT
GAGGTAGCCCTTGCCTACCTAGCTTCCAAGAAAGATATCCTAACAGCACAAGAGCGGAAAGATGTTTTGT
TCTACATCCAGAACAACCTCTGCTAAAATTCCTGAAAAATTTTGCAAAAAGTTGTTGACTTTATCTACAA
GGTGTGGCATAATGTGTGGAATTGTGAGCGGATAACAATTGGATCTCTTTAAGAAGGAGGATATACAAAT
GGCTAGCAGAGGATCGCATCACCATCACCATCACGGGGCCGGAGACCGCGGTCCCGAATTCGAGCTCGGT
ACCCGGGGATCCCTCGAGGTCGACCTGCAGGGGGACCATGGTCTCAGCGCTTGGAGCCACCCGCAGTTCG
AAAAATAATA
